>Addgene plasmid #244275 | pAAVLINKv1-pCALM1-Cre-3'-NRXN2-FLAG | addgene full sequence | sequence record 491423 | Addgene NGS Result
CCTGCAGGCAGCTGCGCGCTCGCTCGCTCACTGAGGCCGCCCGGGCGTCGGGCGACCTTTGGTCGCCCGG
CCTCAGTGAGCGAGCGAGCGCGCAGAGAGGGAGTGGCCAACTCCATCACTAGGGGTTCCTGCGGCCGCAC
GCGTCGCTCTGCGCGAGGCGGCTCCGCCGCGGCGGAGGGATACGGCGCACCATATATATATCGCGGGGCG
CAGACTCGCGCTCCGGCAGTGGTGCTGGGAGTGTCGTGGACGCCGTGCCGTTACTCGTACGCCACCATGT
CCAATTTACTGACCGTACACCAAAATTTGCCTGCATTACCGGTCGATGCAACGAGTGATGAGGTTCGCAA
GAACCTGATGGACATGTTCAGGGATCGCCAGGCGTTTTCTGAGCATACCTGGAAAATGCTTCTGTCCGTT
TGCCGGTCGTGGGCGGCATGGTGCAAGTTGAATAACCGGAAATGGTTTCCCGCAGAACCTGAAGATGTTC
GCGATTATCTTCTATATCTTCAGGCGCGCGGTCTGGCAGTAAAAACCATCCAGCAACATTTGGGCCAGCT
AAACATGCTTCATCGTCGGTCCGGGCTGCCACGACCAAGTGACAGCAATGCTGTTTCACTGGTTATGCGG
CGGATCCGAAAAGAAAACGTTGATGCCGGTGAACGTGCAAAACAGGCTCTAGCGTTCGAACGCACTGATT
TCGACCAGGTTCGTTCACTCATGGAAAATAGCGATCGCTGCCAGGATATACGTAATCTGGCATTTCTGGG
GATTGCTTATAACACCCTGTTACGTATAGCCGAAATTGCCAGGATCAGGGTTAAAGATATCTCACGTACT
GACGGTGGGAGAATGTTAATCCATATTGGCAGAACGAAAACGCTGGTTAGCACCGCAGGTGTAGAGAAGG
CACTTAGCCTGGGGGTAACTAAACTGGTCGAGCGATGGATTTCCGTCTCTGGTGTAGCTGATGATCCGAA
TAACTACCTGTTTTGCCGGGTCAGAAAAAATGGTGTTGCCGCGCCATCTGCCACCAGCCAGCTATCAACT
CGCGCCCTGGAAGGGATTTTTGAAGCAACTCATCGATTGATTTACGGCGCTAAGGATGACTCTGGTCAGA
GATACCTGGCCTGGTCTGGACACAGTGCCCGTGTCGGAGCCGCGCGAGATATGGCCCGCGCTGGAGTTTC
AATACCGGAGATCATGCAAGCTGGTGGCTGGACCAATGTAAATATTGTAATGAACTATATCCGTAACCTG
GATAGTGAAACAGGGGCAATGGTGCGCCTGCTGGAAGATGGCGATTAGGTAAGTATCAAGGTTACAAGAC
AGGTTTAAGGAGACCAATAACTAGTATAACTTCGTATAGGATACTTTATAGCAATTTATGAAACTGGGCT
TGTCGAGACAGAGAAGACTCTTGCGTTTCTGATAGGCACCTATTGGTCTTACTGACATCCACTTTGCCTT
TCTCTCCACAGGGGTACATCCACTACGTGTTTGACCTGGGGAATGGCCCGTCCTTGATGAAGGGGAACTC
AGACAAACCAGTCAATGACAACCAGTGGCACAACGTGGTGGTGTCCAGGGACCCAGGCAACGTGCACACG
CTCAAGATTGACTCCCGCACTGTCACGCAGCACTCCAATGGCGCCCGAAACCTCGATCTCAAAGGGGAGT
TGTACATTGGCGGTCTGAGCAAGAATATGTTCAGCAACCTGCCCAAGCTGGTGGCCTCCCGGGATGGCTT
TCAGGGCTGCCTGGCCTCAGTGGACCTCAACGGACGTCTCCCAGACCTCATCGCCGACGCCCTGCACCGC
ATTGGGCAGGTGGAGAGGGGCTGTGATGGCCCCAGCACCACCTGCACTGAAGAGTCCTGTGCCAACCAGG
GCGTCTGCTTGCAGCAGTGGGATGGCTTCACCTGCGACTGCACCATGACTTCCTATGGAGGCCCTGTCTG
CAATGATCCCGGGACCACATACATCTTTGGGAAGGGGGGAGCGCTCATCACCTACACGTGGCCCCCCAAT
GACAGGCCCAGCACGAGGATGGATCGCCTGGCCGTGGGCTTCAGCACCCACCAGCGGAGCGCTGTGCTGG
TGCGGGTGGACAGCGCCTCCGGCCTTGGAGACTACCTGCAGCTGCACATCGACCAGGGCACCGTGGGGGT
GATCTTTAACGTGGGCACGGACGACATTACCATCGACGAGCCCAACGCCATAGTAAGCGACGGCAAATAC
CACGTGGTGCGCTTCACTCGAAGCGGCGGCAACGCCACCCTGCAGGTGGACAGCTGGCCGGTCAACGAGC
GGTACCCGGCAGGAAACTTTGATAACGAGCGCCTGGCGATTGCTAGACAGAGAATCCCCTACCGGCTTGG
TCGAGTAGTAGATGAGTGGCTGCTCGACAAAGGCCGCCAGCTGACCATCTTCAACAGCCAGGCTGCCATC
AAGATCGGGGGCCGGGATCAGGGCCGCCCCTTCCAGGGCCAGGTGTCCGGCCTCTACTACAATGGGCTCA
AGGTGCTGGCGCTGGCCGCCGAGAGCGACCCCAATGTGCGGACTGAGGGTCACCTGCGCCTGGTGGGGGA
GGGGCCGTCCGTGCTGCTCAGTGCGGAGACCACGGCCACCACCCTGCTGGCTGACATGGCCACCACCATC
ATGGAGACTACCACCACCATGGCCACTACCACCACGCGCCGGGGCCGCTCCCCCACACTGAGGGACAGCA
CCACCCAGAACACAGATGACCTGCTGGTGGCCTCTGCTGAGTGTCCAAGCGATGATGAGGACCTGGAGGA
GTGTGAGCCCAGTACTGGAGGAGAGTTAATATTGCCCATTATCACGGAGGACTCCTTAGACCCCCCTCCC
GTGGCCACCCGATCCCCCTTCGTGCCCCCGCCCCCTACCTTCTACCCCTTCCTCACGGGAGTGGGCGCCA
CCCAAGACACGCTGCCCCCGCCCGCCGCGCGCCGCCCGCCCTCTGGGGGCCCGTGCCAGGCCGAGCGGGA
CGACAGCGACTGCGAGGAGCCCATCGAGGCCTCGGGCTTCGCCTCCGGGGAGGTCTTTGACTCCAGCCTC
CCCCCCACGGACGACGAGGACTTTTACACCACCTTTCCCCTGGTCACGGACCGCACCACCCTCCTGTCAC
CCCGCAAACCCGCTCCCCGGCCCAACCTCAGGACAGATGGGGCCACGGGCGCCCCTGGGGTGCTGTTTGC
CCCCTCCGCCCCGGCCCCCAACCTGCCGGCGGGCAAAATGAACCACCGAGACCCGCTTCAGCCCTTGCTG
GAGAACCCGCCCTTGGGGCCCGGGGCCCCCACGTCCTTTGAGCCGCGGAGGCCCCCTCCCCTGCGCCCCG
GCGTGACCTCAGCCCCCGGCTTCCCCCATCTGCCCACAGCCAACCCCACAGGGCCTGGGGAGCGGGGCCC
GCCGGGCGCAGTGGAGGTGATCCGGGAGTCCAGCAGCACCACGGGCATGGTGGTGGGCATTGTGGCGGCG
GCGGCGCTCTGCATCCTCATCCTCCTCTACGCCATGTATAAGTACCGCAATCGTGATGAGGGCTCCTACC
AGGTGGACCAGAGCCGAAACTACATCAGTAACTCGGCCCAGAGCAATGGGGCGGTGGTGAAAGAGAAGGC
CCCGGCTGCCCCCAAGACGCCCAGCAAGGCCAAGAAGAACAAAGACAAGGAGTATTATGTCTGTACAGAC
TACAAAGACCATGACGGTGATTATAAAGATCATGACATCGACTACAAGGATGACGATGACAAGTAACTCG
AGATAATCAACCTCTGGATTACAAAATTTGTGAAAGATTGACTGGTATTCTTAACTATGTTGCTCCTTTT
ACGCTATGTGGATACGCTGCTTTAATGCCTTTGTATCATGCTATTGCTTCCCGTATGGCTTTCATTTTCT
CCTCCTTGTATAAATCCTGGTTAGTTCTTGCCACGGCGGAACTCATCGCCGCCTGCCTTGCCCGCTGCTG
GACAGGGGCTCGGCTGTTGGGCACTGACAATTCCGTGGTGTTTATTTGTGAAATTTGTGATGCTATTGCT
TTATTTGTAACCATCTAGCTTTATTTGTGAAATTTGTGATGCTATTGCTTTATTTGTAACCATTATAAGC
TGCAATAAACAAGTTAACAACAACAATTGCATTCATTTTATGTTTCAGGTTCAGGGGGAGATGTGGGAGG
TTTTTTAAAGATCTGGAGACCGGTGTGGCACGTGCGGACCGAGCGGCCGCAGGAACCCCTAGTGATGGAG
TTGGCCACTCCCTCTCTGCGCGCTCGCTCGCTCACTGAGGCCGGGCGACCAAAGGTCGCCCGACGCCCGG
GCTTTGCCCGGGCGGCCTCAGTGAGCGAGCGAGCGCGCAGCTGCCTGCAGGGGCGCCTGATGCGGTATTT
TCTCCTTACGCATCTGTGCGGTATTTCACACCGCATA
[95 nt withheld, positions 4448-4542]
T
[46 nt withheld, positions 4544-4589]
C
[141 nt withheld, positions 4591-4731]
CCTTTGACGTTGGAGTCCACGTTCTTT
[37 nt withheld, positions 4759-4795]
ACTCTATCTCGGGCTATTCTTTTGATTTATAAGGGATTTTGCCGATTTCGGTCTATTGGTTAAAAAATGA
GCTGATTTAACAAAAATTTAACGCGAATTTTAACAAAATATTAACGTTTACAATTTTATGGTGCACTCTC
AGTACAATCTGCTCTGATGCCGCATAGTTAAGCCAGCCCCGACACCCGCCAACACCCGCTGACGCGCCCT
GACGGGCTTGTCTGCTCCCGGCATCCGCTTACAGACAAGCTGTGACCGTCTCCGGGAGCTGCATGTGTCA
GAGGTTTTCACCGTCATCACCGAAACGCGCGAGACGAAAGGGCCTCGTGATACGCCTATTTTTATAGGTT
AATGTCATGATAATAATGGTTTCTTAGACGTCAGGTGGCACTTTTCGGGGAAATGTGCGCGGAACCCCTA
TTTGTTTATTTTTCTAAATACATTCAAATATGTATCCGCTCATGAGACAATAACCCTGATAAATGCTTCA
ATAATATTGAAAAAGGAAGAGTATGAGTATTCAACATTTCCGTGTCGCCCTTATTCCCTTTTTTGCGGCA
TTTTGCCTTCCTGTTTTTGCTCACCCAGAAACGCTGGTGAAAGTAAAAGATGCTGAAGATCAGTTGGGTG
CACGAGTGGGTTACATCGAACTGGATCTCAACAGCGGTAAGATCCTTGAGAGTTTTCGCCCCGAAGAACG
TTTTCCAATGATGAGCACTTTTAAAGTTCTGCTATGTGGCGCGGTATTATCCCGTATTGACGCCGGGCAA
GAGCAACTCGGTCGCCGCATACACTATTCTCAGAATGACTTGGTTGAGTACTCACCAGTCACAGAAAAGC
ATCTTACGGATGGCATGACAGTAAGAGAATTATGCAGTGCTGCCATAACCATGAGTGATAACACTGCGGC
CAACTTACTTCTGACAACGATCGGAGGACCGAAGGAGCTAACCGCTTTTTTGCACAACATGGGGGATCAT
GTAACTCGCCTTGATCGTTGGGAACCGGAGCTGAATGAAGCCATACCAAACGACGAGCGTGACACCACGA
TGCCTGTAGCAATGGCAACAACGTTGCGCAAACTATTAACTGGCGAACTACTTACTCTAGCTTCCCGGCA
ACAATTAATAGACTGGATGGAGGCGGATAAAGTTGCAGGACCACTTCTGCGCTCGGCCCTTCCGGCTGGC
TGGTTTATTGCTGATAAATCTGGAGCCGGTGAGCGTGGGTCTCGCGGTATCATTGCAGCACTGGGGCCAG
ATGGTAAGCCCTCCCGTATCGTAGTTATCTACACGACGGGGAGTCAGGCAACTATGGATGAACGAAATAG
ACAGATCGCTGAGATAGGTGCCTCACTGATTAAGCATTGGTAACTGTCAGACCAAGTTTACTCATATATA
CTTTAGATTGATTTAAAACTTCATTTTTAATTTAAAAGGATCTAGGTGAAGATCCTTTTTGATAATCTCA
TGACCAAAATCCCTTAACGTGAGTTTTCGTTCCACTGAGCGTCAGACCCCGTAGAAAAGATCAAAGGATC
TTCTTGAGATCCTTTTTTTCTGCGCGTAATCTGCTGCTTGCAAACAAAAAAACCACCGCTACCAGCGGTG
GTTTGTTTGCCGGATCAAGAGCTACCAACTCTTTTTCCGAAGGTAACTGGCTTCAGCAGAGCGCAGATAC
CAAATACTGTTCTTCTAGTGTAGCCGTAGTTAGGCCACCACTTCAAGAACTCTGTAGCACCGCCTACATA
CCTCGCTCTGCTAATCCTGTTACCAGTGGCTGCTGCCAGTGGCGATAAGTCGTGTCTTACCGGGTTGGAC
TCAAGACGATAGTTACCGGATAAGGCGCAGCGGTCGGGCTGAACGGGGGGTTCGTGCACACAGCCCAGCT
TGGAGCGAACGACCTACACCGAACTGAGATACCTACAGCGTGAGCTATGAGAAAGCGCCACGCTTCCCGA
AGGGAGAAAGGCGGACAGGTATCCGGTAAGCGGCAGGGTCGGAACAGGAGAGCGCACGAGGGAGCTTCCA
GGGGGAAACGCCTGGTATCTTTATAGTCCTGTCGGGTTTCGCCACCTCTGACTTGAGCGTCGATTTTTGT
GATGCTCGTCAGGGGGGCGGAGCCTATGGAAAAACGCCAGCAACGCGGCCTTTTTACGGTTCCTGGCCTT
TTGCTGGCCTTTTGCTCACATGT
Features (pLannotate 1.2.2; 20 found; start..end, strand, type, name):
     12..39      +  repeat_region  AAV2 ITR (fragment): inverted terminal repeat of adeno-associated virus serotype 2 inverted
     68..95      +  repeat_region  AAV2 ITR (fragment): inverted terminal repeat of adeno-associated virus serotype 2 inverted
    277..1305    +  CDS            cre: RECR_BPP1 - Experimental evidence at protein level: Swiss-Prot protein existence level 1. Catalyzes site-specific recombination between two 34-base- pair LOXP sites. Its role is to maintain the phage genome as a monomeric unit-copy plasmid in the lysogenic state. From Escherichia phage P1 (Bacteriophage P1).
   1309..1349    +  intron         chimeric intron (fragment): chimera between introns from human β-globin and immunoglobulin heavy chain genes
   1356..1380    +  protein_bind   lox2272 (fragment): Cre-mediated recombination occurs in the 8-bp core sequence (GGATACTT). lox2272 sites are compatible with each other, but incompatible with loxP or loxN sites (Lee and Saito, 1988). Cre recombinase
   1390..1481    +  intron         chimeric intron (fragment): chimera between introns from human β-globin and immunoglobulin heavy chain genes
   1971..3701    +  CDS            NRXN2 (fragment): NRX2B_HUMAN - Experimental evidence at protein level: Swiss-Prot protein existence level 1. Neuronal cell surface protein that may be involved in cell recognition and cell adhesion. From Homo sapiens (Human).
   3708..3773    +  CDS            3xFLAG: three tandem FLAG® epitope tags, followed by an enterokinase cleavage site
   3785..3942    +  misc_feature   WPRE (fragment): woodchuck hepatitis virus posttranscriptional regulatory element
   3948..4032    +  misc_feature   WPRE (fragment): woodchuck hepatitis virus posttranscriptional regulatory element
   4031..4074    -  polyA_signal   SV40 poly(A) signal (fragment): SV40 polyadenylation signal
   4078..4145    -  polyA_signal   SV40 poly(A) signal (fragment): SV40 polyadenylation signal
   4251..4391    +  repeat_region  AAV2 ITR: inverted terminal repeat of adeno-associated virus serotype 2 inverted
   4396..4447    -  misc_feature   bom (fragment): basis of mobility region from pBR322
   4466..4921    +  rep_origin     f1 ori (sequence partly withheld): f1 bacteriophage origin of replication; arrow indicates direction of (+) strand synthesis
   4922..4971    -  misc_feature   bom (fragment): basis of mobility region from pBR322
   5073..5108    -  CDS            rop (fragment): Rop protein, which maintains plasmids at low copy number; rop
   5203..5307    +  promoter       AmpR promoter: bla
   5308..6168    +  CDS            AmpR: β-lactamase; bla; confers resistance to ampicillin, carbenicillin, and related antibiotics
   6339..6927    +  rep_origin     ori: high-copy-number ColE1/pMB1/pBR322/pUC origin of replication
