[The description below was written by a language model from this plasmid's Addgene catalogue record and pLannotate feature annotations shown in this document.]
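Description:
pAAVLINKv1-pCALM1-Cre-3'-NRXN2-FLAG is an AAV transfer plasmid built on the pAAV-MCS2 backbone. It serves as the 3' half of a two-vector AAVLINK pair for expressing human neurexin-2 (NRXN2), a neuronal cell-surface adhesion protein whose coding sequence is too large to fit comfortably in a single AAV genome. The plasmid is about 7 kb and is maintained in bacteria through a high-copy ColE1/pUC-type origin with ampicillin resistance (AmpR under its own bla promoter). An f1 origin is also present. AAV2 inverted terminal repeats flank the payload so it can be packaged into AAV particles. The upstream ITR is detected only as short fragments in the annotation, whereas the downstream one is annotated in full.

Between the ITRs, the catalogue lists a CALM1 promoter. It is not annotated in the feature table but presumably lies just upstream of the Cre recombinase coding sequence, which it would drive. Downstream of Cre is a lox2272 site embedded between fragments of a chimeric β-globin/immunoglobulin intron. This is followed by a 3' portion of the NRXN2 coding sequence fused at its C terminus to a 3xFLAG epitope, then WPRE fragments for enhanced transcript expression and SV40 polyadenylation signal fragments.

This layout suggests that Cre made from this vector recombines the lox2272 site with a matching site on the partner 5' vector, joining the two genomes. The lox scar would then sit within an intron and be spliced out, giving a full-length FLAG-tagged NRXN2 transcript. The record does not spell out this mechanism or identify the partner construct, referring instead to the associated publication on DNA-recombination-based large cargo delivery for gene therapy.
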