Addgene plasmid #244275: pAAVLINKv1-pCALM1-Cre-3'-NRXN2-FLAG
Purpose: 3' AAVLINK plasmid for NRXN2 expression
Depositing lab: Zhonghua Lu. Depositing organization: Shenzhen Institute of Advanced Technology (SIAT), Chinese Academy of Sciences. Publication: AAVLINK: A potent DNA-recombination method for large cargo delivery in gene therapy. Lin J, Lin Y, Liu N, Cao W, Zhang J, Wen S, Zhang Y, Liao W, Hong Z, Lin Y, Liu Q, Liu H, Li Q, Chen B, Li M, Luo Z, Yang L, Yang Y, Zheng SH, Wang Y, Chu H, Hu Y, Qin Y, Luo BX, Tian S, Chen Y, Yan T, Yang L, Wang H, Liu T, Jiang Y, Lu Z. Cell. 2026 Feb 5;189(3):969-986.e17. doi: 10.1016/j.cell.2025.12.039. Epub 2026 Jan 27. PubMed 41605211.
Backbone
  Vector backbone: pAAV-MCS2
  Backbone manufacturer: Steve Jackson (Addgene # 46954)
  Vector type: AAV
Growth in bacteria
  Bacterial resistance: Ampicillin, 100 μg/mL
  Growth temperature: 37°C
  Growth strain: NEB Stable
  Copy number: High Copy
Gene/Insert
  Gene/Insert name: NRXN2
  Species: H. sapiens (human)
  Entrez Gene: NRXN2
  Promoter: pCALM1
  Tag / fusion protein: FLAG (C terminal on insert)
  Cloning method: Restriction Enzyme; 5′ cloning site unknown (unknown if destroyed)
Terms and licenses: Academic/Nonprofit Terms; Industry Terms: Not Available to Industry
Depositor comments: See publication for corresponding AAV Link vectors.
How to cite: pAAVLINKv1-pCALM1-Cre-3'-NRXN2-FLAG was a gift from Zhonghua Lu (Addgene plasmid # 244275 ; http://n2t.net/addgene:244275 ; RRID:Addgene_244275)
